>Addgene plasmid #158557 | pLIX403-EBFP2-ccdB-Blast | addgene full sequence | sequence record 309870 | Addgene NGS Result
GAGTTTACTCCCTATCAGTGATAGAGAACGTATGTCGAGTTTACTCCCTATCAGTGATAGAGAACGATGT
CGAGTTTACTCCCTATCAGTGATAGAGAACGTATGTCGAGTTTACTCCCTATCAGTGATAGAGAACGTAT
GTCGAGTTTACTCCCTATCAGTGATAGAGAACGTATGTCGAGTTTATCCCTATCAGTGATAGAGAACGTA
TGTCGAGTTTACTCCCTATCAGTGATAGAGAACGTATGTCGAGGTAGGCGTGTACGGTGGGAGGCCTATA
TAAGCAGAGCTCGTTTAGTGAACCGTCAGATCGCCTGGAGAATTGGCTAGCATGGTGAGCAAGGGCGAGG
AGCTGTTCACCGGGGTGGTGCCCATCCTGGTCGAGCTGGACGGCGACGTAAACGGCCACAAGTTCAGCGT
GAGGGGCGAGGGCGAGGGCGATGCCACCAACGGCAAGCTGACCCTGAAGTTCATCTGCACCACCGGCAAG
CTGCCCGTGCCCTGGCCCACCCTCGTGACCACCCTGAGCCACGGCGTGCAGTGCTTCGCCCGCTACCCCG
ACCACATGAAGCAGCACGACTTCTTCAAGTCCGCCATGCCCGAAGGCTACGTCCAGGAGCGCACCATCTT
CTTCAAGGACGACGGCACCTACAAGACCCGCGCCGAGGTGAAGTTCGAGGGCGACACCCTAGTGAACCGC
ATCGAGCTGAAGGGCGTCGACTTCAAGGAGGACGGCAACATCCTGGGGCACAAGCTGGAGTACAACTTCA
ACAGCCACAACATCTATATCATGGCCGTCAAGCAGAAGAACGGCATCAAGGTGAACTTCAAGATCCGCCA
CAACGTGGAGGACGGCAGCGTGCAGCTCGCCGACCACTACCAGCAGAACACCCCCATCGGCGACGGCCCC
GTGCTGCTGCCCGACAGCCACTACCTGAGCACCCAGTCCGTGCTGAGCAAAGACCCCAACGAGAAGCGCG
ATCACATGGTCCTGCTGGAGTTCCGCACCGCCGCCGGGATCACTCTCGGCATGGACGAGCTGTACAAGGG
GGCCGGCCATATCAGCGGCTCTGGTTCGACAAGTTTGTACAAAAAAGCTGAACGAGAAACGTAAAATGAT
ATAAATATCAATATATTAAATTAGATTTTGCATAAAAAACAGACTACATAATACTGTAAAACACAACATA
TCCAGTCACTATGGCGGCCGCATTAGGCACCCCAGGCTTTACACTTTATGCTTCCGGCTCGTATAATGTG
TGGATTTTGAGTTAGGATCCGTCGAGATTTTCAGGAGCTAAGGAAGCTAAAATGGAGAAAAAAATCACTG
GATATACCACCGTTGATATATCCCAATGGCATCGTAAAGAACATTTTGAGGCATTTCAGTCAGTTGCTCA
ATGTACCTATAACCAGACCGTTCAGCTGGATATTACGGCCTTTTTAAAGACCGTAAAGAAAAATAAGCAC
AAGTTTTATCCGGCCTTTATTCACATTCTTGCCCGCCTGATGAATGCTCATCCGGAATTCCGTATGGCAA
TGAAAGACGGTGAGCTGGTGATATGGGATAGTGTTCACCCTTGTTACACCGTTTTCCATGAGCAAACTGA
AACGTTTTCATCGCTCTGGAGTGAATACCACGACGATTTCCGGCAGTTTCTACACATATATTCGCAAGAT
GTGGCGTGTTACGGTGAAAACCTGGCCTATTTCCCTAAAGGGTTTATTGAGAATATGTTTTTCGTCTCAG
CCAATCCCTGGGTGAGTTTCACCAGTTTTGATTTAAACGTGGCCAATATGGACAACTTCTTCGCCCCCGT
TTTCACCATGGGCAAATATTATACGCAAGGCGACAAGGTGCTGATGCCGCTGGCGATTCAGGTTCATCAT
GCCGTTTGTGATGGCTTCCATGTCGGCAGAATGCTTAATGAATTACAACAGTACTGCGATGAGTGGCAGG
GCGGGGCGTAAAGATCTGGATCCGGCTTACTAAAAGCCAGATAACAGTATGCGTATTTGCGCGCTGATTT
TTGCGGTATAAGAATATATACTGATATGTATACCCGAAGTATGTCAAAAAGAGGTATGCTATGAAGCAGC
GTATTACAGTGACAGTTGACAGCGACAGCTATCAGTTGCTCAAGGCATATATGATGTCAATATCTCCGGT
CTGGTAAGCACAACCATGCAGAATGAAGCCCGTCGTCTGCGTGCCGAACGCTGGAAAGCGGAAAATCAGG
AAGGGATGGCTGAGGTCGCCCGGTTTATTGAAATGAACGGCTCTTTTGCTGACGAGAACAGGGGCTGGTG
AAATGCAGTTTAAGGTTTACACCTATAAAAGAGAGAGCCGTTATCGTCTGTTTGTGGATGTACAGAGTGA
TATTATTGACACGCCCGGGCGACGGATGGTGATCCCCCTGGCCAGTGCACGTCTGCTGTCAGATAAAGTC
TCCCGTGAACTTTACCCGGTGGTGCATATCGGGGATGAAAGCTGGCGCATGATGACCACCGATATGGCCA
GTGTGCCGGTCTCCGTTATCGGGGAAGAAGTGGCTGATCTCAGCCACCGCGAAAATGACATCAAAAACGC
CATTAACCTGATGTTCTGGGGAATATAAATGTCAGGCTCCCTTATACACAGCCAGTCTGCAGGTCGACCA
TAGTGACTGGATATGTTGTGTTTTACAGTATTATGTAGTCTGTTTTTTATGCAAAATCTAATTTAATATA
TTGATATTTATATCATTTTACGTTTCTCGTTCAGCTTTCTTGTACAAAGTGGTTGCAGGAAAGCCAATCC
CAAACCCACTCCTAGGTCTCGACAGTACAGCATAGACCGGTCCACCACCACCACCACCACTAAGGATCCG
GGGTTGGGGTTGCGCCTTTTCCAAGGCAGCCCTGGGTTTGCGCAGGGACGCGGCTGCTCTGGGCGTGGTT
CCGGGAAACGCAGCGGCGCCGACCCTGGGTCTCGCACATTCTTCACGTCCGTTCGCAGCGTCACCCGGAT
CTTCGCCGCTACCCTTGTGGGCCCCCCGGCGACGCTTCCTGCTCCGCCCCTAAGTCGGGAAGGTTCCTTG
CGGTTCGCGGCGTGCCGGACGTGACAAACGGAAGCCGCACGTCTCACTAGTACCCTCGCAGACGGACAGC
GCCAGGGAGCAATGGCAGCGCGCCGACCGCGATGGGCTGTGGCCAATAGCGGCTGCTCAGCAGGGCGCGC
CGAGAGCAGCGGCCGGGAAGGGGCGGTGCGGGAGGCGGGGTGTGGGGCGGTAGTGTGGGCCCTGTTCCTG
CCCGCGCGGTGTTCCGCATTCTGCAAGCCTCCGGAGCGCACGTCGGCAGTCGGCTCCCTCGTTGACCGAA
TCACCGACCTCTCTCCCCAGCTTAATTAATTCACCATGGCCAAGCCTTTGTCTCAAGAAGAATCCACCCT
CATTGAAAGAGCAACGGCTACAATCAACAGCATCCCCATCTCTGAAGACTACAGCGTCGCCAGCGCAGCT
CTCTCTAGCGACGGCCGCATCTTCACTGGTGTCAATGTATATCATTTTACTGGGGGACCTTGTGCAGAAC
TCGTGGTGCTGGGCACTGCTGCTGCTGCGGCAGCTGGCAACCTGACTTGTATCGTCGCGATCGGAAATGA
GAACAGGGGCATCTTGAGCCCCTGCGGACGGTGCCGACAGGTGCTTCTCGATCTGCATCCTGGGATCAAA
GCCATAGTGAAGGACAGTGATGGACAGCCGACGGCAGTTGGGATTCGTGAATTGCTGCCCTCTGGTTATG
TGTGGGAGGGCCCTGCAGGTCCCGGTGCCGAAGGTAGAGGTTCTCTCCTCACTTGTGGTGATGTTGAAGA
AAACCCTGGTCCAATGTCTAGACTGGACAAGAGCAAAGTCATAAACGGAGCTCTGGAATTACTCAATGGT
GTCGGTATCGAAGGCCTGACGACAAGGAAACTCGCTCAAAAGCTGGGAGTTGAGCAGCCTACCCTGTACT
GGCACGTGAAGAACAAGCGGGCCCTGCTCGATGCCCTGCCAATCGAGATGCTGGACAGGCATCATACCCA
CTTCTGCCCCCTGGAAGGCGAGTCATGGCAAGACTTTCTGCGGAACAACGCCAAGTCATACCGCTGTGCT
CTCCTCTCACATCGCGACGGGGCTAAAGTGCATCTCGGCACCCGCCCAACAGAGAAACAGTACGAAACCC
TGGAAAATCAGCTCGCGTTCCTGTGTCAGCAAGGCTTCTCCCTGGAGAACGCACTGTACGCTCTGTCCGC
CGTGGGCCACTTTACACTGGGCTGCGTATTGGAGGAACAGGAGCATCAAGTAGCAAAAGAGGAAAGAGAG
ACACCTACCACCGATTCTATGCCCCCACTTCTGAGACAAGCAATTGAGCTGTTCGACCGGCAGGGAGCCG
AACCTGCCTTCCTTTTCGGCCTGGAACTAATCATATGTGGCCTGGAGAAACAGCTAAAGTGCGAAAGCGG
CGGGCCGACCGACGCCCTTGACGATTTTGACTTAGACATGCTCCCAGCCGATGCCCTTGACGACTTTGAC
CTTGATATGCTGCCTGCTGACGCTCTTGACGATTTTGACCTTGACATGCTCCCCGGGTAACTAAGTAAGG
ATCGATCCAAGATATCGTATTCTTAACTATGTTGCTCCTTTTACGCTATGTGGATACGCTGCTTTAATGC
CTTTGTATCATGCTATTGCTTCCCGTATGGCTTTCATTTTCTCCTCCTTGTATAAATCCTGGTTGCTGTC
TCTTTATGAGGAGTTGTGGCCCGTTGTCAGGCAACGTGGCGTGGTGTGCACTGTGTTTGCTGACGCAACC
CCCACTGGTTGGGGCATTGCCACCACCTGTCAGCTCCTTTCCGGGACTTTCGCTTTCCCCCTCCCTATTG
CCACGGCGGAACTCATCGCCGCCTGCCTTGCCCGCTGCTGGACAGGGGCTCGGCTGTTGGGCACTGACAA
TTCCGTGGTGTTGTCGGGGAAGCTGACGTCCTTTCCATGGCTGCTCGCCTGTGTTGCCACCTGGATTCTG
CGCGGGACGTCCTTCTGCTACGTCCCTTCGGCCCTCAATCCAGCGGACCTTCCTTCCCGCGGCCTGCTGC
CGGCTCTGCGGCCTCTTCCGCGTCTTCGCCTTCGCCCTCAGACGAGTCGGATCTCCCTTTGGGCCGCCTC
CCCGCCTGTTTCGCCTCGGCGTCCGGACTAGAGGTACCTTTAAGACCAATGACTTACAAGGCAGCTGTAG
ATCTTAGCCACTTTTTAAAAGAAAAGGGGGGACTGGAAGGGCTAATTCACTCCCAACGAAGACAAGATCT
GCTTTTTGCTTGTACTGGGTCTCTCTGGTTAGACCAGATCTGAGCCTGGGAGCTCTCTGGCTAACTAGGG
AACCCACTGCTTAAGCCTCAATAAAGCTTGCCTTGAGTGCTTCAAGTAGTGTGTGCCCGTCTGTTGTGTG
ACTCTGGTAACTAGAGATCCCTCAGACCCTTTTAGTCAGTGTGGAAAATCTCTAGCAGTAGTAGTTCATG
TCATCTTATTATTCAGTATTTATAACTTGCAAAGAAATGAATATCAGAGAGTGAGAGGAACTTGTTTATT
GCAGCTTATAATGGTTACAAATAAAGCAATAGCATCACAAATTTCACAAATAAAGCATTTTTTTCACTGC
ATTCTAGTTGTGGTTTGTCCAAACTCATCAATGTATCTTATCATGTCTGGCTCTAGCTATCCCGCCCCTA
ACTCCGCCCATCCCGCCCCTAACTCCGCCCAGTTCCGCCCATTCTCCGCCCCATGGCTGACTAATTTTTT
TTATTTATGCAGAGGCCGAGGCCGCCTCGGCCTCTGAGCTATTCCAGAAGTAGTGAGGAGGCTTTTTTGG
AGGCCTTTCAAATATGTATCCGCTCATGAGACAATAACCCTGATAAATGCTTCAATAATATTGAAAAAGG
AAGAGTATGAGTATTCAACATTTCCGTGTCGCCCTTATTCCCTTTTTTGCGGCATTTTGCCTTCCTGTTT
TTGCTCACCCAGAAACGCTGGTGAAAGTAAAAGATGCTGAAGATCAGTTGGGTGCACGAGTGGGTTACAT
CGAACTGGATCTCAACAGCGGTAAGATCCTTGAGAGTTTTCGCCCCGAAGAACGTTTTCCAATGATGAGC
ACTTTTAAAGTTCTGCTATGTGGCGCGGTATTATCCCGTATTGACGCCGGGCAAGAGCAACTCGGTCGCC
GCATACACTATTCTCAGAATGACTTGGTTGAGTACTCACCAGTCACAGAAAAGCATCTTACGGATGGCAT
GACAGTAAGAGAATTATGCAGTGCTGCCATAACCATGAGTGATAACACTGCGGCCAACTTACTTCTGACA
ACGATCGGAGGACCGAAGGAGCTAACCGCTTTTTTGCACAACATGGGGGATCATGTAACTCGCCTTGATC
GTTGGGAACCGGAGCTGAATGAAGCCATACCAAACGACGAGCGTGACACCACGATGCCTGTAGCAATGGC
AACAACGTTGCGCAAACTATTAACTGGCGAACTACTTACTCTAGCTTCCCGGCAACAATTAATAGACTGG
ATGGAGGCGGATAAAGTTGCAGGACCACTTCTGCGCTCGGCCCTTCCGGCTGGCTGGTTTATTGCTGATA
AATCTGGAGCCGGTGAGCGTGGGTCTCGCGGTATCATTGCAGCACTGGGGCCAGATGGTAAGCCCTCCCG
TATCGTAGTTATCTACACGACGGGGAGTCAGGCAACTATGGATGAACGAAATAGACAGATCGCTGAGATA
GGTGCCTCACTGATTAAGCATTGGTAACTGTCAGACCAAGTTTACTCATATATACTTTAGATTGATTTAA
AACTTCATTTTTAATTTAAAAGGATCTAGGTGAAGATCCTTTTTGATAATCTCATGACCAAAATCCCTTA
ACGTGAGTTTTCGTTCCACTGAGCGTCAGACCCCGTAGAAAAGATCAAAGGATCTTCTTGAGATCCTTTT
TTTCTGCGCGTAATCTGCTGCTTGCAAACAAAAAAACCACCGCTACCAGCGGTGGTTTGTTTGCCGGATC
AAGAGCTACCAACTCTTTTTCCGAAGGTAACTGGCTTCAGCAGAGCGCAGATACCAAATACTGTTCTTCT
AGTGTAGCCGTAGTTAGGCCACCACTTCAAGAACTCTGTAGCACCGCCTACATACCTCGCTCTGCTAATC
CTGTTACCAGTGGCTGCTGCCAGTGGCGATAAGTCGTGTCTTACCGGGTTGGACTCAAGACGATAGTTAC
CGGATAAGGCGCAGCGGTCGGGCTGAACGGGGGGTTCGTGCACACAGCCCAGCTTGGAGCGAACGACCTA
CACCGAACTGAGATACCTACAGCGTGAGCTATGAGAAAGCGCCACGCTTCCCGAAGGGAGAAAGGCGGAC
AGGTATCCGGTAAGCGGCAGGGTCGGAACAGGAGAGCGCACGAGGGAGCTTCCAGGGGGAAACGCCTGGT
ATCTTTATAGTCCTGTCGGGTTTCGCCACCTCTGACTTGAGCGTCGATTTTTGTGATGCTCGTCAGGGGG
GCGGAGCCTATGGAAAAACGCCAGCAACGCGGCCTTTTTACGGTTCCTGGCCTTTTGCTGGCCTTTTGCT
CACATGTTCTTTCCTGCGTTATCCCCTGATTCTGTGGATAACCGTATTACCGCCTTTGAGTGAGCTGATA
CCGCTCGCCGCAGCCGAACGACCGAGCGCAGCGAGTCAGTGAGCGAGGAAGCGGAAGAGCGCCCAATACG
CAAACCGCCTCTCCCCGCGCGTTGGCCGATTCATTAATGCAGCTGGCACGACAGGTTTCCCGACTGGAAA
GCGGGCAGTGAGCGCAACGCAATTAATGTGAGTTAGCTCACTCATTAGGCACCCCAGGCTTTACACTTTA
TGCTTCCGGCTCGTATGTTGTGTGGAATTGTGAGCGGATAACAATTTCACACAGGAAACAGCTATGACCA
TGATTACGCCAAGCGCGCAATTAACCCTCACTAAAGGGAACAAAAGCTGGAGCTGCAAGCTTAATGTAGT
CTTATGCAATACTCTTGTAGTCTTGCAACATGGTAACGATGAGTTAGCAACATGCCTTACAAGGAGAGAA
AAAGCACCGTGCATGCCGATTGGTGGAAGTAAGGTGGTACGATCGTGCCTTATTAGGAAGGCAACAGACG
GGTCTGACATGGATTGGACGAACCACTGAATTGCCGCATTGCAGAGATATTGTATTTAAGTGCCTAGCTC
GATACATAAACGGGTCTCTCTGGTTAGACCAGATCTGAGCCTGGGAGCTCTCTGGCTAACTAGGGAACCC
ACTGCTTAAGCCTCAATAAAGCTTGCCTTGAGTGCTTCAAGTAGTGTGTGCCCGTCTGTTGTGTGACTCT
GGTAACTAGAGATCCCTCAGACCCTTTTAGTCAGTGTGGAAAATCTCTAGCAGTGGCGCCCGAACAGGGA
CTTGAAAGCGAAAGGGAAACCAGAGGAGCTCTCTCGACGCAGGACTCGGCTTGCTGAAGCGCGCACGGCA
AGAGGCGAGGGGCGGCGACTGGTGAGTACGCCAAAAATTTTGACTAGCGGAGGCTAGAAGGAGAGAGATG
GGTGCGAGAGCGTCAGTATTAAGCGGGGGAGAATTAGATCGCGATGGGAAAAAATTCGGTTAAGGCCAGG
GGGAAAGAAAAAATATAAATTAAAACATATAGTATGGGCAAGCAGGGAGCTAGAACGATTCGCAGTTAAT
CCTGGCCTGTTAGAAACATCAGAAGGCTGTAGACAAATACTGGGACAGCTACAACCATCCCTTCAGACAG
GATCAGAAGAACTTAGATCATTATATAATACAGTAGCAACCCTCTATTGTGTGCATCAAAGGATAGAGAT
AAAAGACACCAAGGAAGCTTTAGACAAGATAGAGGAAGAGCAAAACAAAAGTAAGACCACCGCACAGCAA
GCGGCCGCTGATCTTCAGACCTGGAGGAGGAGATATGAGGGACAATTGGAGAAGTGAATTATATAAATAT
AAAGTAGTAAAAATTGAACCATTAGGAGTAGCACCCACCAAGGCAAAGAGAAGAGTGGTGCAGAGAGAAA
AAAGAGCAGTGGGAATAGGAGCTTTGTTCCTTGGGTTCTTGGGAGCAGCAGGAAGCACTATGGGCGCAGC
GTCAATGACGCTGACGGTACAGGCCAGACAATTATTGTCTGGTATAGTGCAGCAGCAGAACAATTTGCTG
AGGGCTATTGAGGCGCAACAGCATCTGTTGCAACTCACAGTCTGGGGCATCAAGCAGCTCCAGGCAAGAA
TCCTGGCTGTGGAAAGATACCTAAAGGATCAACAGCTCCTGGGGATTTGGGGTTGCTCTGGAAAACTCAT
TTGCACCACTGCTGTGCCTTGGAATGCTAGTTGGAGTAATAAATCTCTGGAACAGATTTGGAATCACACG
ACCTGGATGGAGTGGGACAGAGAAATTAACAATTACACAAGCTTAATACACTCCTTAATTGAAGAATCGC
AAAACCAGCAAGAAAAGAATGAACAAGAATTATTGGAATTAGATAAATGGGCAAGTTTGTGGAATTGGTT
TAACATAACAAATTGGCTGTGGTATATAAAATTATTCATAATGATAGTAGGAGGCTTGGTAGGTTTAAGA
ATAGTTTTTGCTGTACTTTCTATAGTGAATAGAGTTAGGCAGGGATATTCACCATTATCGTTTCAGACCC
ACCTCCCAACCCCGAGGGGACAATTCTCGACCTCGAGACAAATGGCAGTATTCATCCACAATTTTAAAAG
AAAAGGGGGGATTGGGGGGTACAGTGCAGGGGAAAGAATAGTAGACATAATAGCAACAGACATACAAACT
AAAGAATTACAAAAACAAATTACAAAAATTCAAAATTTTCGGGTTTATTACAGGGACAGCAGAGATCCAC
TTTGGCCGCGAATCGATATGTC
Features (pLannotate 1.2.2; 34 found; start..end, strand, type, name):
      1..315     +  promoter       tight TRE promoter: Tet-responsive promoter PTight, consisting of seven tet operator sequences followed by the minimal CMV promoter
    332..1048    +  CDS            EBFP2: EBFP2 is a basic (constitutively fluorescent) blue fluorescent protein published in 2007, derived from Aequorea victoria. It is reported to be a rapidly-maturing monomer with moderate acid sensitivity.
   1079..1203    +  protein_bind   attR1: mutant version of attR; recombination site for the Gateway® LR reaction LR Clonase™
   1228..1258    +  promoter       lac UV5 promoter: E. coli lac promoter with an "up" mutation
   1282..1311    +  promoter       cat promoter (fragment): promoter of the E. coli cat gene encoding chloramphenicol acetyltransferase
   1312..1971    +  CDS            CmR: chloramphenicol acetyltransferase; cat; confers resistance to chloramphenicol
   2150..2308    +  CDS            ccdA (fragment): CCDA_ECO57 - Also known as H, letA. Experimental evidence at protein level: Swiss-Prot protein existence level 1. Antitoxin component of a type II toxin-antitoxin (TA) system which inhibits the post-segregational killing (PSK) of plasmid-free cells, also referred to as a plasmid addiction system. Binds to and blocks the activity of CcdB; will also remove bound CcdB protein from the CcdB-GyrA complex by forming a CcdA-CcdB complex, a process termed rejuvenation. Functions as a transcriptional corepressor for the ccdAB operon, repression also requires CcdB (By similarity). From Escherichia coli
   2313..2615    +  CDS            ccdB: CCDB_ECOLI - Also known as G, letB, letD. Experimental evidence at protein level: Swiss-Prot protein existence level 1. Toxic component of a type II toxin-antitoxin (TA) system, functioning in plasmid maintainence. Responsible for the post- segregational killing (PSK) of plasmid-free cells, also referred to as a plasmid addiction system. Half-life of over 2 hours. Cell killing by CcdB is accompanied by filamentation, defects in chromosome and plasmid segregation, defects in cell division, formation of anucleate cells, decreased DNA synthesis and plasmid loss. Interferes with the activity of DN
   2659..2783    -  protein_bind   attR2: mutant version of attR; recombination site for the Gateway® LR reaction LR Clonase™
   2842..2860    +  CDS            9xHis (fragment): 9xHis affinity tag
   2870..3380    +  promoter       hPGK promoter: human phosphoglycerate kinase 1 promoter
   3396..3791    +  CDS            BSD: blasticidin S deaminase; Aspergillus terreus BSD; confers resistance to blasticidin
   3864..4561    +  CDS            rtTA3 (fragment): reverse tetracycline transactivator 3 activates expression from Tet-responsive promoters in the presence of doxycycline
   4491..4601    +  CDS            VP48: 3 tandem repeats of the minimal activation domain of herpes simplex virus VP16 (Cheng et al., 2013)
   4637..5185    +  misc_feature   WPRE (fragment): woodchuck hepatitis virus posttranscriptional regulatory element
   5211..5282    +  CDS            nef (fragment): NEF_HV1Z2 - Experimental evidence at protein level: Swiss-Prot protein existence level 1. Extracellular Nef protein targets CD4(+) T-lymphocytes for apoptosis by interacting with CXCR4 surface receptors. From Human immunodeficiency virus type 1 group M subtype D (isolate Z2/CDC-Z34) (HIV-1).
   5284..5517    +  LTR            3' LTR (ΔU3): self-inactivating 3' long terminal repeat (LTR) from HIV-1
   5589..5710    +  polyA_signal   SV40 poly(A) signal: SV40 polyadenylation signal
   5750..5885    +  rep_origin     SV40 ori: SV40 origin of replication
   5893..5956    +  promoter       AmpR promoter: bla
   5957..6817    +  CDS            AmpR: β-lactamase; bla; confers resistance to ampicillin, carbenicillin, and related antibiotics
   6988..7576    +  rep_origin     ori: high-copy-number ColE1/pMB1/pBR322/pUC origin of replication
   7759..7851    +  CDS            lacI (fragment): lac repressor; lacI; The lac repressor binds to the lac operator to inhibit transcription in E. coli. This inhibition can be relieved by adding lactose or isopropyl-β-D-thiogalactopyranoside (IPTG).
   7864..7885    +  protein_bind   CAP binding site: CAP binding activates transcription in the presence of cAMP. E. coli catabolite activator protein
   7900..7930    +  promoter       lac promoter: promoter for the E. coli lac operon
   7938..7954    +  protein_bind   lac operator: The lac repressor binds to the lac operator to inhibit transcription in E. coli. This inhibition can be relieved by adding lactose or isopropyl-β-D-thiogalactopyranoside (IPTG). lac repressor encoded by lacI
   7999..8017    +  promoter       T3 promoter: promoter for bacteriophage T3 RNA polymerase
   8045..8271    +  promoter       RSV promoter: Rous sarcoma virus enhancer/promoter
   8272..8452    +  LTR            5' LTR (truncated): truncated 5' long terminal repeat (LTR) from HIV-1
   8499..8624    +  misc_feature   HIV-1 Ψ: packaging signal of human immunodeficiency virus type 1
   8608..8971    +  CDS            HIV-1 gag (fragment): gag protein from human immunodeficiency virus 1; gag
   9117..9350    +  misc_feature   RRE: The Rev response element (RRE) of HIV-1 allows for Rev-dependent mRNA export from the nucleus to the cytoplasm.
   9727..9751    +  CDS            Rev (fragment): human immunodeficiency virus 1 (HIV-1) Rev protein; rev; enhances nuclear export of unspliced and incompletely spliced viral mRNAs
   9792..9909    +  misc_feature   cPPT/CTS: central polypurine tract and central termination sequence of HIV-1
