[The description below was written by a language model from this plasmid's Addgene catalogue record and pLannotate feature annotations shown in this document.]
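Description:
pLIX403-EBFP2-ccdB-Blast is an empty Gateway destination vector built on the pLIX403 lentiviral backbone, one member of a set of doxycycline-inducible vectors offered with different mammalian selection markers and N-terminal fluorescent protein fusions. It carries no insert. In bacteria it replicates from a high-copy ColE1/pUC-type origin and is selected with ampicillin (AmpR on the backbone) together with chloramphenicol (CmR within the Gateway cassette). Because the cassette encodes the CcdB gyrase toxin, the plasmid must be propagated in a ccdB-tolerant strain.

The inducible unit begins with a tight TRE promoter (seven tet operators upstream of a minimal CMV promoter) driving the blue fluorescent protein EBFP2, followed by the attR1–CmR–ccdB–attR2 cassette. An LR recombination with an entry clone replaces this cassette with the gene of interest, placing it downstream of EBFP2 to give an N-terminally tagged fusion, while loss of ccdB provides counter-selection in standard E. coli. The depositor notes PacI and SbfI as retained 5' and 3' cloning sites. Downstream, a human PGK promoter constitutively drives blasticidin S deaminase, followed by a reverse tetracycline transactivator (annotated as rtTA3 with VP16-derived activation repeats). The vector therefore supplies both the selection marker and the transactivator needed for doxycycline-dependent expression from a single provirus. How the two coding regions are linked is not annotated.

Lentiviral elements include an RSV promoter fused to a truncated 5' LTR, the Ψ packaging signal, RRE, cPPT/CTS, a WPRE and a self-inactivating ΔU3 3' LTR, an arrangement typical of third-generation packaging systems. The construct is suited to making blasticidin-selected stable mammalian cell lines with inducible, blue-fluorescent tagged proteins.
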