Addgene plasmid #158557: pLIX403-EBFP2-ccdB-Blast
Purpose: (Empty Backbone) Set of empty Gateway Cloning compatible, inducible, lentiviral vectors with various mammalian selection markers and N-terminal fluorescent protein fusions
Depositing lab: Alejandro Chavez.
Backbone
  Vector backbone: pLIX403
  Vector type: Mammalian Expression, Lentiviral
  Selectable markers: Blasticidin
  Tag / fusion protein: EBFP2 (N terminal on backbone)
Growth in bacteria
  Bacterial resistance: Chloramphenicol and Ampicillin, 25 & 100 μg/mL
  Growth temperature: 30°C
  Growth strain: ccdB Survival
  Copy number: High Copy
Gene/Insert
  Gene/Insert name: None
Terms and licenses: Academic/Nonprofit Terms; Industry Terms: Not Available to Industry
Depositor comments: 5' Cloning Site: PacI (not destroyed), 3' Cloning Site: SbfI (not destroyed)
How to cite: pLIX403-EBFP2-ccdB-Blast was a gift from Alejandro Chavez (Addgene plasmid # 158557 ; http://n2t.net/addgene:158557 ; RRID:Addgene_158557)
